Addgene plasmid #82909: pDONR223_ARAF_p.D429A
Purpose: Gateway Donor vector containing ARAF, part of the Target Accelerator Plasmid Collection.
Depositing lab: Jesse Boehm & Matthew Meyerson & David Root. Depositing organization: Broad Institute. Publication: High-throughput Phenotyping of Lung Cancer Somatic Mutations. Berger AH, Brooks AN, Wu X, Shrestha Y, Chouinard C, Piccioni F, Bagul M, Kamburov A, Imielinski M, Hogstrom L, Zhu C, Yang X, Pantel S, Sakai R, Watson J, Kaplan N, Campbell JD, Singh S, Root DE, Narayan R, Natoli T, Lahr DL, Tirosh I, Tamayo P, Getz G, Wong B, Doench J, Subramanian A, Golub TR, Meyerson M, Boehm JS. Cancer Cell. 2016 Aug 8;30(2):214-28. doi: 10.1016/j.ccell.2016.06.022. Epub 2016 Jul 28. PubMed 27478040.
Backbone
  Vector backbone: pDONR223
  Backbone manufacturer: Invitrogen
  Vector type: Gateway Entry vector
Growth in bacteria
  Bacterial resistance: Spectinomycin, 50 μg/mL
  Growth temperature: 37°C
  Growth strain: DH5alpha
  Copy number: High Copy
Gene/Insert
  Gene/Insert name: ARAF
  Species: H. sapiens (human)
  Mutation: D429A
  GenBank ID: NM_001654
  Entrez Gene: ARAF (a.k.a. A-RAF, ARAF1, PKS2, RAFA1)
  Promoter: None
  Cloning method: Gateway Cloning
  Sequencing primers: 5′ M13pUC-fwd; 3′ M13-Rev
Terms and licenses: Academic/Nonprofit Terms; Industry Terms: Not Available to Industry
Depositor comments: CLOSED (stop codon immediately follows insert)
How to cite: pDONR223_ARAF_p.D429A was a gift from Jesse Boehm & Matthew Meyerson & David Root (Addgene plasmid # 82909 ; http://n2t.net/addgene:82909 ; RRID:Addgene_82909)
