[The description below was written by a language model from this plasmid's Addgene catalogue record and the feature table of its GenBank file.]
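Description:
pDONR223_ARAF_p.D429A is a 4,609 bp Gateway entry clone built on the Invitrogen pDONR223 backbone and carrying the human ARAF open reading frame with a D429A amino-acid substitution. It is a bacterial propagation and shuttling plasmid rather than an expression vector. It replicates in E. coli from a high-copy ColE1/pUC-type origin and is selected through the aadA gene, an aminoglycoside adenylyltransferase that confers spectinomycin (and streptomycin) resistance. The rrnB T1 and T2 transcription terminators lie upstream of the cloning region, where they insulate the insert from read-through transcription originating in the backbone.

The feature table does not annotate the ARAF coding sequence itself, but the roughly 1.8 kb interval between the attL1 and attL2 sites corresponds to the position of the insert. These attL sites are the substrates for an LR Clonase reaction, which transfers the ORF in a defined orientation into any attR-containing destination vector. That destination vector supplies the promoter and any tags. The record lists no promoter for the insert. The only annotated promoter is a T7 promoter just outside attL2, oriented back toward the insert on the opposite strand. M13 forward and reverse primer sites flank the cassette for sequence verification.

The depositor describes the clone as "closed", meaning a stop codon immediately follows the ORF, so it is suited to native or N-terminally tagged expression but not to C-terminal fusions. The plasmid belongs to the Target Accelerator Plasmid Collection, which is associated with a study on high-throughput phenotyping of lung cancer somatic mutations. It serves as a source clone for making expression constructs to test the functional effect of this ARAF variant.
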