LOCUS       Exported 4609 bp ds-DNA circular SYN 13-MAY-2021
DEFINITION  Gateway Donor vector containing ARAF, part of the Target Accelerator
            Plasmid Collection..
ACCESSION   .
VERSION     .
KEYWORDS    pDONR223_ARAF_p.D429A
SOURCE      synthetic DNA construct
  ORGANISM  synthetic DNA construct
REFERENCE   1 (bases 1 to 4609)
  AUTHORS   Berger AH, Brooks AN, Wu X, Shrestha Y, Chouinard C, Piccioni F,
            Bagul M, Kamburov A, Imielinski M, Hogstrom L, Zhu C, Yang X, Pantel
            S, Sakai R, Watson J, Kaplan N, Campbell JD, Singh S, Root DE,
            Narayan R, Natoli T, Lahr DL, Tirosh I, Tamayo P, Getz G, Wong B,
            Doench J, Subramanian A, Golub TR, Meyerson M, Boehm JS
  TITLE     High-throughput Phenotyping of Lung Cancer Somatic Mutations.
  JOURNAL   Cancer Cell. 2016 Aug 8;30(2):214-28. doi:
            10.1016/j.ccell.2016.06.022. Epub 2016 Jul 28.
  PUBMED    27478040
REFERENCE   2 (bases 1 to 4609)
  AUTHORS   .
  TITLE     Direct Submission
  JOURNAL   Exported May 13, 2021 from SnapGene Server 1.1.58
            http://www.snapgene.com
FEATURES             Location/Qualifiers
     source          1..4609
                     /organism="synthetic DNA construct"
                     /mol_type="other DNA"
     primer_bind     43..65
                     /label=M13/pUC Forward
                     /note="In lacZ gene"
     primer_bind     57..74
                     /label=M13 Forward
                     /note="In lacZ gene. Also called M13-F20 or M13 (-21)
                     Forward"
     primer_bind     58..74
                     /label=M13 fwd
                     /note="common sequencing primer, one of multiple similar
                     variants"
     protein_bind    90..189
                     /gene="mutant version of attL"
                     /label=attL1
                     /bound_moiety="LR Clonase(TM)"
                     /note="recombination site for the Gateway(R) LR reaction"
     protein_bind    complement(2009..2108)
                     /gene="mutant version of attL"
                     /label=attL2
                     /bound_moiety="LR Clonase(TM)"
                     /note="recombination site for the Gateway(R) LR reaction"
     primer_bind     complement(2125..2144)
                     /label=T7
                     /note="T7 promoter, forward primer"
     promoter        complement(2126..2144)
                     /label=T7 promoter
                     /note="promoter for bacteriophage T7 RNA polymerase"
     primer_bind     complement(2149..2165)
                     /label=M13 rev
                     /note="common sequencing primer, one of multiple similar
                     variants"
     primer_bind     complement(2149..2165)
                     /label=M13 Reverse
                     /note="In lacZ gene. Also called M13-rev"
     CDS             2596..3387
                     /codon_start=1
                     /gene="aadA"
                     /product="aminoglycoside adenylyltransferase (Murphy,
                     1985)"
                     /label=SmR
                     /note="confers resistance to spectinomycin and
                     streptomycin"
                     /translation="MREAVIAEVSTQLSEVVGVIERHLEPTLLAVHLYGSAVDGGLKPH
                     SDIDLLVTVTVRLDETTRRALINDLLETSASPGESEILRAVEVTIVVHDDIIPWRYPAK
                     RELQFGEWQRNDILAGIFEPATIDIDLAILLTKAREHSVALVGPAAEELFDPVPEQDLF
                     EALNETLTLWNSPPDWAGDERNVVLTLSRIWYSAVTGKIAPKDVAADWAMERLPAQYQP
                     VILEARQAYLGQEEDRLASRADQLEEFVHYVKGEITKVVGK"
     rep_origin      3480..4068
                     /direction=RIGHT
                     /label=ori
                     /note="high-copy-number ColE1/pMB1/pBR322/pUC origin of
                     replication"
     primer_bind     3969..3988
                     /label=pBR322ori-F
                     /note="pBR322 origin, forward primer"
     primer_bind     4222..4239
                     /label=L4440
                     /note="L4440 vector, forward primer"
     terminator      4398..4425
                     /label=rrnB T2 terminator
                     /note="transcription terminator T2 from the E. coli rrnB
                     gene"
     terminator      4517..4603
                     /gene="Escherichia coli rrnB"
                     /label=rrnB T1 terminator
                     /note="transcription terminator T1 from the E. coli rrnB
                     gene"
ORIGIN
        1 ggcagttccc tactctcgcg ttaacgctag catggatgtt ttcccagtca cgacgttgta
       61 aaacgacggc cagtcttaag ctcgggcccc aaataatgat tttattttga ctgatagtga
      121 cctgttcgtt gcaacaaatt gatgagcaat gcttttttat aatgccaact ttgtacaaaa
      181 aagttggcat ggagccacca cggggccccc ctgccaatgg ggccgagcca tcccgggcag
      241 tgggcaccgt caaagtatac ctgcccaaca agcaacgcac ggtggtgact gtccgggatg
      301 gcatgagtgt ctacgactct ctagacaagg ccctgaaggt gcggggtcta aatcaggact
      361 gctgtgtggt ctaccgactc atcaagggac gaaagacggt cactgcctgg gacacagcca
      421 ttgctcccct ggatggcgag gagctcattg tcgaggtcct tgaagatgtc ccgctgacca
      481 tgcacaattt tgtacggaag accttcttca gcctggcgtt ctgtgacttc tgccttaagt
      541 ttctgttcca tggcttccgt tgccaaacct gtggctacaa gttccaccag cattgttcct
      601 ccaaggtccc cacagtctgt gttgacatga gtaccaaccg ccaacagttc taccacagtg
      661 tccaggattt gtccggaggc tccagacagc atgaggctcc ctcgaaccgc cccctgaatg
      721 agttgctaac cccccagggt cccagccccc gcacccagca ctgtgacccg gagcacttcc
      781 ccttccctgc cccagccaat gcccccctac agcgcatccg ctccacgtcc actcccaacg
      841 tccatatggt cagcaccacg gcccccatgg actccaacct catccagctc actggccaga
      901 gtttcagcac tgatgctgcc ggtagtagag gaggtagtga tggaaccccc cgggggagcc
      961 ccagcccagc cagcgtgtcc tcggggagga agtccccaca ttccaagtca ccagcagagc
     1021 agcgcgagcg gaagtccttg gccgatgaca agaagaaagt gaagaacctg gggtaccggg
     1081 actcaggcta ttactgggag gtaccaccca gtgaggtgca gctgctgaag aggatcggga
     1141 cgggctcgtt tggcaccgtg tttcgagggc ggtggcatgg cgatgtggcc gtgaaggtgc
     1201 tcaaggtgtc ccagcccaca gctgagcagg cccaggcttt caagaatgag atgcaggtgc
     1261 tcaggaagac gcgacatgtc aacatcttgc tgtttatggg cttcatgacc cggccgggat
     1321 ttgccatcat cacacagtgg tgtgagggct ccagcctcta ccatcacctg catgtggccg
     1381 acacacgctt cgacatggtc cagctcatcg acgtggcccg gcagactgcc cagggcatgg
     1441 actacctcca tgccaagaac atcatccacc gagctctcaa gtctaacaac atcttcctac
     1501 atgaggggct cacggtgaag atcggtgact ttggcttggc cacagtgaag actcgatgga
     1561 gcggggccca gcccttggag cagccctcag gatctgtgct gtggatggca gctgaggtga
     1621 tccgtatgca ggacccgaac ccctacagct tccagtcaga cgtctatgcc tacggggttg
     1681 tgctctacga gcttatgact ggctcactgc cttacagcca cattggctgc cgtgaccaga
     1741 ttatctttat ggtgggccgt ggctatctgt ccccggacct cagcaaaatc tccagcaact
     1801 gccccaaggc catgcggcgc ctgctgtctg actgcctcaa gttccagcgg gaggagcggc
     1861 ccctcttccc ccagatcctg gccacaattg agctgctgca acggtcactc cccaagattg
     1921 agcggagtgc ctcggaaccc tccttgcacc gcacccaggc cgatgagttg cctgcctgcc
     1981 tactcagcgc agcccgcctt gtgccttagc ccaactttct tgtacaaagt tggcattata
     2041 agaaagcatt gcttatcaat ttgttgcaac gaacaggtca ctatcagtca aaataaaatc
     2101 attatttgcc atccagctga tatcccctat agtgagtcgt attacatggt catagctgtt
     2161 tcctggcagc tctggcccgt gtctcaaaat ctctgatgtt acattgcaca agataaaaat
     2221 atatcatcat gcctcctcta gaccagccag gacagaaatg cctcgacttc gctgctaccc
     2281 aaggttgccg ggtgacgcac accgtggaaa cggatgaagg cacgaaccca gtggacataa
     2341 gcctgttcgg ttcgtaagct gtaatgcaag tagcgtatgc gctcacgcaa ctggtccaga
     2401 accttgaccg aacgcagcgg tggtaacggc gcagtggcgg ttttcatggc ttgttatgac
     2461 tgtttttttg gggtacagtc tatgcctcgg gcatccaagc agcaagcgcg ttacgccgtg
     2521 ggtcgatgtt tgatgttatg gagcagcaac gatgttacgc agcagggcag tcgccctaaa
     2581 acaaagttaa acattatgag ggaagcggtg atcgccgaag tatcgactca actatcagag
     2641 gtagttggcg tcatcgagcg ccatctcgaa ccgacgttgc tggccgtaca tttgtacggc
     2701 tccgcagtgg atggcggcct gaagccacac agtgatattg atttgctggt tacggtgacc
     2761 gtaaggcttg atgaaacaac gcggcgagct ttgatcaacg accttttgga aacttcggct
     2821 tcccctggag agagcgagat tctccgcgct gtagaagtca ccattgttgt gcacgacgac
     2881 atcattccgt ggcgttatcc agctaagcgc gaactgcaat ttggagaatg gcagcgcaat
     2941 gacattcttg caggtatctt cgagccagcc acgatcgaca ttgatctggc tatcttgctg
     3001 acaaaagcaa gagaacatag cgttgccttg gtaggtccag cggcggagga actctttgat
     3061 ccggttcctg aacaggatct atttgaggcg ctaaatgaaa ccttaacgct atggaactcg
     3121 ccgcccgact gggctggcga tgagcgaaat gtagtgctta cgttgtcccg catttggtac
     3181 agcgcagtaa ccggcaaaat cgcgccgaag gatgtcgctg ccgactgggc aatggagcgc
     3241 ctgccggccc agtatcagcc cgtcatactt gaagctagac aggcttatct tggacaagaa
     3301 gaagatcgct tggcctcgcg cgcagatcag ttggaagaat ttgtccacta cgtgaaaggc
     3361 gagatcacca aggtagtcgg caaataaccc tcgagccacc catgaccaaa atcccttaac
     3421 gtgagttacg cgtcgttcca ctgagcgtca gaccccgtag aaaagatcaa aggatcttct
     3481 tgagatcctt tttttctgcg cgtaatctgc tgcttgcaaa caaaaaaacc accgctacca
     3541 gcggtggttt gtttgccgga tcaagagcta ccaactcttt ttccgaaggt aactggcttc
     3601 agcagagcgc agataccaaa tactgttctt ctagtgtagc cgtagttagg ccaccacttc
     3661 aagaactctg tagcaccgcc tacatacctc gctctgctaa tcctgttacc agtggctgct
     3721 gccagtggcg ataagtcgtg tcttaccggg ttggactcaa gacgatagtt accggataag
     3781 gcgcagcggt cgggctgaac ggggggttcg tgcacacagc ccagcttgga gcgaacgacc
     3841 tacaccgaac tgagatacct acagcgtgag ctatgagaaa gcgccacgct tcccgaaggg
     3901 agaaaggcgg acaggtatcc ggtaagcggc agggtcggaa caggagagcg cacgagggag
     3961 cttccagggg gaaacgcctg gtatctttat agtcctgtcg ggtttcgcca cctctgactt
     4021 gagcgtcgat ttttgtgatg ctcgtcaggg gggcggagcc tatggaaaaa cgccagcaac
     4081 gcggcctttt tacggttcct ggccttttgc tggccttttg ctcacatgtt ctttcctgcg
     4141 ttatcccctg attctgtgga taaccgtatt accgcctttg agtgagctga taccgctcgc
     4201 cgcagccgaa cgaccgagcg cagcgagtca gtgagcgagg aagcggaaga gcgcccaata
     4261 cgcaaaccgc ctctccccgc gcgttggccg attcattaat gcagctggca cgacaggttt
     4321 cccgactgga aagcgggcag tgagcgcaac gcaattaata cgcgtaccgc tagccaggaa
     4381 gagtttgtag aaacgcaaaa aggccatccg tcaggatggc cttctgctta gtttgatgcc
     4441 tggcagttta tggcgggcgt cctgcccgcc accctccggg ccgttgcttc acaacgttca
     4501 aatccgctcc cggcggattt gtcctactca ggagagcgtt caccgacaaa caacagataa
     4561 aacgaaaggc ccagtcttcc gactgagcct ttcgttttat ttgatgcct
//
