>Addgene plasmid #82909 | pDONR223_ARAF_p.D429A | depositor partial sequence | sequence record 157635 | Insert sequence
ATGGAGCCACCACGGGGCCCCCCTGCCAATGGGGCCGAGCCATCCCGGGCAGTGGGCACCGTCAAAGTAT
ACCTGCCCAACAAGCAACGCACGGTGGTGACTGTCCGGGATGGCATGAGTGTCTACGACTCTCTAGACAA
GGCCCTGAAGGTGCGGGGTCTAAATCAGGACTGCTGTGTGGTCTACCGACTCATCAAGGGACGAAAGACG
GTCACTGCCTGGGACACAGCCATTGCTCCCCTGGATGGCGAGGAGCTCATTGTCGAGGTCCTTGAAGATG
TCCCGCTGACCATGCACAATTTTGTACGGAAGACCTTCTTCAGCCTGGCGTTCTGTGACTTCTGCCTTAA
GTTTCTGTTCCATGGCTTCCGTTGCCAAACCTGTGGCTACAAGTTCCACCAGCATTGTTCCTCCAAGGTC
CCCACAGTCTGTGTTGACATGAGTACCAACCGCCAACAGTTCTACCACAGTGTCCAGGATTTGTCCGGAG
GCTCCAGACAGCATGAGGCTCCCTCGAACCGCCCCCTGAATGAGTTGCTAACCCCCCAGGGTCCCAGCCC
CCGCACCCAGCACTGTGACCCGGAGCACTTCCCCTTCCCTGCCCCAGCCAATGCCCCCCTACAGCGCATC
CGCTCCACGTCCACTCCCAACGTCCATATGGTCAGCACCACGGCCCCCATGGACTCCAACCTCATCCAGC
TCACTGGCCAGAGTTTCAGCACTGATGCTGCCGGTAGTAGAGGAGGTAGTGATGGAACCCCCCGGGGGAG
CCCCAGCCCAGCCAGCGTGTCCTCGGGGAGGAAGTCCCCACATTCCAAGTCACCAGCAGAGCAGCGCGAG
CGGAAGTCCTTGGCCGATGACAAGAAGAAAGTGAAGAACCTGGGGTACCGGGACTCAGGCTATTACTGGG
AGGTACCACCCAGTGAGGTGCAGCTGCTGAAGAGGATCGGGACGGGCTCGTTTGGCACCGTGTTTCGAGG
GCGGTGGCATGGCGATGTGGCCGTGAAGGTGCTCAAGGTGTCCCAGCCCACAGCTGAGCAGGCCCAGGCT
TTCAAGAATGAGATGCAGGTGCTCAGGAAGACGCGACATGTCAACATCTTGCTGTTTATGGGCTTCATGA
CCCGGCCGGGATTTGCCATCATCACACAGTGGTGTGAGGGCTCCAGCCTCTACCATCACCTGCATGTGGC
CGACACACGCTTCGACATGGTCCAGCTCATCGACGTGGCCCGGCAGACTGCCCAGGGCATGGACTACCTC
CATGCCAAGAACATCATCCACCGAGCTCTCAAGTCTAACAACATCTTCCTACATGAGGGGCTCACGGTGA
AGATCGGTGACTTTGGCTTGGCCACAGTGAAGACTCGATGGAGCGGGGCCCAGCCCTTGGAGCAGCCCTC
AGGATCTGTGCTGTGGATGGCAGCTGAGGTGATCCGTATGCAGGACCCGAACCCCTACAGCTTCCAGTCA
GACGTCTATGCCTACGGGGTTGTGCTCTACGAGCTTATGACTGGCTCACTGCCTTACAGCCACATTGGCT
GCCGTGACCAGATTATCTTTATGGTGGGCCGTGGCTATCTGTCCCCGGACCTCAGCAAAATCTCCAGCAA
CTGCCCCAAGGCCATGCGGCGCCTGCTGTCTGACTGCCTCAAGTTCCAGCGGGAGGAGCGGCCCCTCTTC
CCCCAGATCCTGGCCACAATTGAGCTGCTGCAACGGTCACTCCCCAAGATTGAGCGGAGTGCCTCGGAAC
CCTCCTTGCACCGCACCCAGGCCGATGAGTTGCCTGCCTGCCTACTCAGCGCAGCCCGCCTTGTGCCTTA
G
